Addgene plasmid #75216: Human NCKX6 (pcDNA3.1+)
Purpose: Mammalian expression of SLC8B1
Depositing lab: Jonathan Lytton. Depositing organization: University of Calgary. Publication: Molecular cloning of a sixth member of the K+-dependent Na+/Ca2+ exchanger gene family, NCKX6. Cai X, Lytton J. J Biol Chem. 2004 Feb 13;279(7):5867-76. Epub 2003 Nov 18. 10.1074/jbc.M310908200 PubMed 14625281.
Backbone
  Vector backbone: pcDNA3.1+
  Vector type: Mammalian Expression
  Selectable markers: Neomycin (select with G418)
Growth in bacteria
  Bacterial resistance: Ampicillin, 100 μg/mL
  Growth temperature: 37°C
  Growth strain: DH5alpha
  Copy number: High Copy
Gene/Insert
  Gene/Insert name: SLC8B1 (alt name: NCKX6/NCLX)
  Species: H. sapiens (human)
  Entrez Gene: SLC8B1 (a.k.a. NCKX6, NCLX, SLC24A6)
  Promoter: CMV
  Cloning method: Unknown
  Sequencing primers: 5′ CMV-F; 3′ BGH-rev
Terms and licenses: Academic/Nonprofit Terms; Industry Terms: Not Available to Industry
How to cite: Human NCKX6 (pcDNA3.1+) was a gift from Jonathan Lytton (Addgene plasmid # 75216 ; http://n2t.net/addgene:75216 ; RRID:Addgene_75216)
