[The description below was written by a language model from this plasmid's Addgene catalogue record and pLannotate feature annotations shown in this document.]
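Description:
Human NCKX6 (pcDNA3.1+) is a 7,178 bp mammalian expression plasmid that carries the human SLC8B1 coding sequence in the pcDNA3.1+ backbone. SLC8B1 is also known as NCKX6, NCLX or SLC24A6, and was cloned as a sixth member of the K+-dependent Na+/Ca2+ exchanger gene family. The plasmid replicates in E. coli from a high-copy ColE1/pUC-type origin and is selected with ampicillin through the β-lactamase gene and its own promoter. An f1 phage origin is also present, which can be used to produce single-stranded DNA.

The open reading frame spans about 1.75 kb and lies downstream of the human cytomegalovirus immediate early enhancer and promoter, which drive strong constitutive transcription in mammalian cells. The bovine growth hormone polyadenylation signal follows the insert. A T7 promoter sits between the CMV promoter and the insert, so the cDNA can also be transcribed in vitro. No epitope tag or fluorescent reporter is annotated or listed, so the protein appears to be expressed untagged. The cloning method is recorded as unknown. A second cassette places the neomycin phosphotransferase gene under the SV40 early promoter with an SV40 polyadenylation signal, which allows G418 selection of stably transfected cells. The short hits annotated as HIV-1 LTR, ble, lacI, bom and pBluescript MCS fragments are most likely residual backbone sequence or similarity matches from automated annotation, not functional elements.

The stated purpose is mammalian expression of SLC8B1, which suits transient or stable overexpression for functional study of the exchanger.
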