Features (pLannotate 1.2.2; 21 found; start..end, strand, type, name):
     36..80      -  misc_feature   bom (fragment): basis of mobility region from pBR322
    235..614     +  enhancer       CMV enhancer: human cytomegalovirus immediate early enhancer
    615..818     +  promoter       CMV promoter: human cytomegalovirus (CMV) immediate early promoter
    814..847     +  LTR            5' LTR (truncated) (fragment): truncated 5' long terminal repeat (LTR) from HIV-1
    863..881     +  promoter       T7 promoter: promoter for bacteriophage T7 RNA polymerase
    920..2671    +  CDS            SLC8B1: NCLX_HUMAN - Also known as NCKX6 From Homo sapiens (Human).
   2703..2743    -  misc_feature   MCS (fragment): pBluescript multiple cloning site
   2774..2998    +  polyA_signal   bGH poly(A) signal: bovine growth hormone polyadenylation signal
   3002..3023    +  promoter       SV40 promoter (fragment): SV40 enhancer and early promoter
   3044..3472    +  rep_origin     f1 ori (sequence partly withheld): f1 bacteriophage origin of replication; arrow indicates direction of (+) strand synthesis
   3486..3816    +  promoter       SV40 promoter: SV40 enhancer and early promoter
   3883..4674    +  CDS            neo: KKA2_KLEPN - Also known as kan, nptII. Experimental evidence at protein level: Swiss-Prot protein existence level 1. Resistance to kanamycin, neomycin, paromomycin, ribostamycin, butirosin and gentamicin B. From Klebsiella pneumoniae.
   4698..4856    +  CDS            ble (fragment): BLE_KLEPN - Experimental evidence at protein level: Swiss-Prot protein existence level 1. Binding protein with a strong affinity to the bleomycin family of antibiotics. Binds to CL990; an antimitotic-antibiotic compound. From Klebsiella pneumoniae.
   4851..4972    +  polyA_signal   SV40 poly(A) signal: SV40 polyadenylation signal
   5045..5061    -  protein_bind   lac operator: The lac repressor binds to the lac operator to inhibit transcription in E. coli. This inhibition can be relieved by adding lactose or isopropyl-β-D-thiogalactopyranoside (IPTG). lac repressor encoded by lacI
   5069..5099    -  promoter       lac promoter: promoter for the E. coli lac operon
   5114..5135    -  protein_bind   CAP binding site: CAP binding activates transcription in the presence of cAMP. E. coli catabolite activator protein
   5148..5240    -  CDS            lacI (fragment): lac repressor; lacI; The lac repressor binds to the lac operator to inhibit transcription in E. coli. This inhibition can be relieved by adding lactose or isopropyl-β-D-thiogalactopyranoside (IPTG).
   5423..6011    -  rep_origin     ori: high-copy-number ColE1/pMB1/pBR322/pUC origin of replication
   6182..7042    -  CDS            AmpR: β-lactamase; bla; confers resistance to ampicillin, carbenicillin, and related antibiotics
   7043..7147    -  promoter       AmpR promoter: bla
>Addgene plasmid #75216 | Human NCKX6 (pcDNA3.1+) | depositor full sequence | sequence record 142865 | Human NCKX6 (pcDNA3.1+) sequence 7178 bps
GACGGATCGGGAGATCTCCCGATCCCCTATGGTCGACTCTCAGTACAATCTGCTCTGATGCCGCATAGTT
AAGCCAGTATCTGCTCCCTGCTTGTGTGTTGGAGGTCGCTGAGTAGTGCGCGAGCAAAATTTAAGCTACA
ACAAGGCAAGGCTTGACCGACAATTGCATGAAGAATCTGCTTAGGGTTAGGCGTTTTGCGCTGCTTCGCG
ATGTACGGGCCAGATATACGCGTTGACATTGATTATTGACTAGTTATTAATAGTAATCAATTACGGGGTC
ATTAGTTCATAGCCCATATATGGAGTTCCGCGTTACATAACTTACGGTAAATGGCCCGCCTGGCTGACCG
CCCAACGACCCCCGCCCATTGACGTCAATAATGACGTATGTTCCCATAGTAACGCCAATAGGGACTTTCC
ATTGACGTCAATGGGTGGACTATTTACGGTAAACTGCCCACTTGGCAGTACATCAAGTGTATCATATGCC
AAGTACGCCCCCTATTGACGTCAATGACGGTAAATGGCCCGCCTGGCATTATGCCCAGTACATGACCTTA
TGGGACTTTCCTACTTGGCAGTACATCTACGTATTAGTCATCGCTATTACCATGGTGATGCGGTTTTGGC
AGTACATCAATGGGCGTGGATAGCGGTTTGACTCACGGGGATTTCCAAGTCTCCACCCCATTGACGTCAA
TGGGAGTTTGTTTTGGCACCAAAATCAACGGGACTTTCCAAAATGTCGTAACAACTCCGCCCCATTGACG
CAAATGGGCGGTAGGCGTGTACGGTGGGAGGTCTATATAAGCAGAGCTCTCTGGCTAACTAGAGAACCCA
CTGCTTACTGGCTTATCGAAATTAATACGACTCACTATAGGGAGACCCAAGCTGGCTAGCGTTTAAACTT
AAGCTTGATATGGCCGGCAGAAGGCTGAATCTGCGCTGGGCACTGAGTGTGCTTTGTGTGCTGCTAATGG
CGGAGACAGTGTCTGGGACTAGGGGCTCGTCTACAGGAGCTCACATTAGCCCCCAGTTTCCAGCTTCAGG
TGTGAACCAGACCCCCGTGGTAGACTGCCGCAAGGTGTGTGGCCTGAATGTCTCTGACCGCTGTGACTTC
ATCCGGACCAACCCTGACTGCCACAGTGATGGGGGGTACCTGGACTACCTGGAAGGCATCTTCTGCCACT
TCCCTCCCAGCCTCCTCCCTCTGGCTGTCACTCTCTACGTTTCCTGGCTGCTCTACCTGTTTCTGATTCT
GGGAGTCACCGCAGCCAAGTTTTTCTGCCCCAACTTGTCGGCCATTTCTACCACACTGAAGCTCTCCCAC
AACGTGGCAGGCGTCACCTTCCTGGCATTTGGGAATGGTGCACCTGACATCTTCAGTGCCCTGGTGGCCT
TCTCTGACCCGCACACAGCCGGCCTGGCCCTTGGGGCACTGTTTGGCGCTGGCGTGCTGGTTACCACAGT
GGTGGCCGGAGGCATTACCATCCTACACCCCTTCATGGCTGCCTCCAGGCCCTTCTTCAGGGACATCGTT
TTCTACATGGTGGCTGTGTTCCTGACCTTCCTCATGCTCTTCCGTGGCAGGGTCACCCTGGCATGGGCTC
TGGGTTACCTGGGCTTGTATGTGTTCTATGTGGTCACTGTGATTCTCTGCACCTGGATCTACCAACGGCA
ACGGAGAGGATCTCTGTTCTGCCCCATGCCAGTTACTCCAGAGATCCTCTCAGACTCCGAGGAGGACCGG
GTATCTTCTAATACCAACAGCTATGACTACGGTGATGAGTACCGGCCGCTGTTCTTCTACCAGGAGACCA
CGGCTCAGATCCTGGTCCGGGCCCTCAATCCCCTGGATTACATGAAGTGGAGAAGGAAATCAGCATACTG
GAAAGCCCTCAAGGTGTTCAAGCTGCCTGTGGAGTTCCTGCTGCTCCTCACAGTCCCCGTCGTGGACCCG
GACAAGGATGACCAGAACTGGAAACGGCCCCTCAACTGTCTGCATCTGGTTATCAGCCCCCTGGTTGTGG
TCCTGACCCTGCAGTCGGGGACCTATGGTGTCTATGAGATAGGCGGCCTCGTTCCCGTCTGGGTCGTGGT
GGTGATCGCAGGCACAGCCTTGGCTTCAGTGACCTTTTTTGCCACATCTGACAGCCAGCCCCCCAGGCTT
CACTGGCTCTTTGCTTTCCTGGGCTTTCTGACCAGCGCCCTGTGGATCAACGCGGCCGCCACAGAGGTGG
TGAACATCTTGCGGTCCCTGGGTGTGGTCTTCCGGCTGAGCAACACTGTGCTGGGGCTCACGCTGCTGGC
CTGGGGGAACAGCATTGGAGATGCCTTCTCGGATTTCACACTGGCTCGCCAGGGCTACCCACGGATGGCG
TTCTCCGCCTGCTTTGGCGGCATCATCTTCAACATCCTCGTGGGTGTGGGGCTGGGCTGCCTGCTCCAGA
TCTCCCGAAGCCACACAGAAGTGAAGCTGGAGCCAGACGGACTGCTGGTGTGGGTCCTGGCAGGCGCCCT
GGGGCTCAGCCTCGTCTTCTCCCTGGTCTCAGTCCCATTGCAGTGCTTCCAGCTCAGCAGAGTCTATGGC
TTCTGCCTGCTCCTCTTCTACCTGAACTTCCTTGTCGTGGCCCTCCTCACTGAATTTGGAGTGATTCACC
TGAAAAGCATGTGACTGAAGCCGCTTAGTGCTGTGGCCTCACTATCGAATTCCTGCAGCCCGGGGGATCC
ACTAGTTCTAGAGGGCCCGTTTAAACCCGCTGATCAGCCTCGACTGTGCCTTCTAGTTGCCAGCCATCTG
TTGTTTGCCCCTCCCCCGTGCCTTCCTTGACCCTGGAAGGTGCCACTCCCACTGTCCTTTCCTAATAAAA
TGAGGAAATTGCATCGCATTGTCTGAGTAGGTGTCATTCTATTCTGGGGGGTGGGGTGGGGCAGGACAGC
AAGGGGGAGGATTGGGAAGACAATAGCAGGCATGCTGGGGATGCGGTGGGCTCTATGGCTTCTGAGGCGG
AAAGAACCAGCTGGGGCTCTAGGGGGTATCCCC
[124 nt withheld, positions 3044-3167]
C
[32 nt withheld, positions 3169-3200]
CA
[57 nt withheld, positions 3203-3259]
A
[49 nt withheld, positions 3261-3309]
CCTTTGACGTTGGAGTCCACGTTCTTT
[37 nt withheld, positions 3337-3373]
ACCCTATCTCGGTCTATTCTTTTGATTTATAAGGGATTTTGGGGATTTCGGCCTATTGGTTAAAAAATGA
GCTGATTTAACAAAAATTTAACGCGAATTAATTCTGTGGAATGTGTGTCAGTTAGGGTGTGGAAAGTCCC
CAGGCTCCCCAGGCAGGCAGAAGTATGCAAAGCATGCATCTCAATTAGTCAGCAACCAGGTGTGGAAAGT
CCCCAGGCTCCCCAGCAGGCAGAAGTATGCAAAGCATGCATCTCAATTAGTCAGCAACCATAGTCCCGCC
CCTAACTCCGCCCATCCCGCCCCTAACTCCGCCCAGTTCCGCCCATTCTCCGCCCCATGGCTGACTAATT
TTTTTTATTTATGCAGAGGCCGAGGCCGCCTCTGCCTCTGAGCTATTCCAGAAGTAGTGAGGAGGCTTTT
TTGGAGGCCTAGGCTTTTGCAAAAAGCTCCCGGGAGCTTGTATATCCATTTTCGGATCTGATCAAGAGAC
AGGATGAGGATCGTTTCGCATGATTGAACAAGATGGATTGCACGCAGGTTCTCCGGCCGCTTGGGTGGAG
AGGCTATTCGGCTATGACTGGGCACAACAGACAATCGGCTGCTCTGATGCCGCCGTGTTCCGGCTGTCAG
CGCAGGGGCGCCCGGTTCTTTTTGTCAAGACCGACCTGTCCGGTGCCCTGAATGAACTGCAGGACGAGGC
AGCGCGGCTATCGTGGCTGGCCACGACGGGCGTTCCTTGCGCAGCTGTGCTCGACGTTGTCACTGAAGCG
GGAAGGGACTGGCTGCTATTGGGCGAAGTGCCGGGGCAGGATCTCCTGTCATCTCACCTTGCTCCTGCCG
AGAAAGTATCCATCATGGCTGATGCAATGCGGCGGCTGCATACGCTTGATCCGGCTACCTGCCCATTCGA
CCACCAAGCGAAACATCGCATCGAGCGAGCACGTACTCGGATGGAAGCCGGTCTTGTCGATCAGGATGAT
CTGGACGAAGAGCATCAGGGGCTCGCGCCAGCCGAACTGTTCGCCAGGCTCAAGGCGCGCATGCCCGACG
GCGAGGATCTCGTCGTGACCCATGGCGATGCCTGCTTGCCGAATATCATGGTGGAAAATGGCCGCTTTTC
TGGATTCATCGACTGTGGCCGGCTGGGTGTGGCGGACCGCTATCAGGACATAGCGTTGGCTACCCGTGAT
ATTGCTGAAGAGCTTGGCGGCGAATGGGCTGACCGCTTCCTCGTGCTTTACGGTATCGCCGCTCCCGATT
CGCAGCGCATCGCCTTCTATCGCCTTCTTGACGAGTTCTTCTGAGCGGGACTCTGGGGTTCGAAATGACC
GACCAAGCGACGCCCAACCTGCCATCACGAGATTTCGATTCCACCGCCGCCTTCTATGAAAGGTTGGGCT
TCGGAATCGTTTTCCGGGACGCCGGCTGGATGATCCTCCAGCGCGGGGATCTCATGCTGGAGTTCTTCGC
CCACCCCAACTTGTTTATTGCAGCTTATAATGGTTACAAATAAAGCAATAGCATCACAAATTTCACAAAT
AAAGCATTTTTTTCACTGCATTCTAGTTGTGGTTTGTCCAAACTCATCAATGTATCTTATCATGTCTGTA
TACCGTCGACCTCTAGCTAGAGCTTGGCGTAATCATGGTCATAGCTGTTTCCTGTGTGAAATTGTTATCC
GCTCACAATTCCACACAACATACGAGCCGGAAGCATAAAGTGTAAAGCCTGGGGTGCCTAATGAGTGAGC
TAACTCACATTAATTGCGTTGCGCTCACTGCCCGCTTTCCAGTCGGGAAACCTGTCGTGCCAGCTGCATT
AATGAATCGGCCAACGCGCGGGGAGAGGCGGTTTGCGTATTGGGCGCTCTTCCGCTTCCTCGCTCACTGA
CTCGCTGCGCTCGGTCGTTCGGCTGCGGCGAGCGGTATCAGCTCACTCAAAGGCGGTAATACGGTTATCC
ACAGAATCAGGGGATAACGCAGGAAAGAACATGTGAGCAAAAGGCCAGCAAAAGGCCAGGAACCGTAAAA
AGGCCGCGTTGCTGGCGTTTTTCCATAGGCTCCGCCCCCCTGACGAGCATCACAAAAATCGACGCTCAAG
TCAGAGGTGGCGAAACCCGACAGGACTATAAAGATACCAGGCGTTTCCCCCTGGAAGCTCCCTCGTGCGC
TCTCCTGTTCCGACCCTGCCGCTTACCGGATACCTGTCCGCCTTTCTCCCTTCGGGAAGCGTGGCGCTTT
CTCAATGCTCACGCTGTAGGTATCTCAGTTCGGTGTAGGTCGTTCGCTCCAAGCTGGGCTGTGTGCACGA
ACCCCCCGTTCAGCCCGACCGCTGCGCCTTATCCGGTAACTATCGTCTTGAGTCCAACCCGGTAAGACAC
GACTTATCGCCACTGGCAGCAGCCACTGGTAACAGGATTAGCAGAGCGAGGTATGTAGGCGGTGCTACAG
AGTTCTTGAAGTGGTGGCCTAACTACGGCTACACTAGAAGGACAGTATTTGGTATCTGCGCTCTGCTGAA
GCCAGTTACCTTCGGAAAAAGAGTTGGTAGCTCTTGATCCGGCAAACAAACCACCGCTGGTAGCGGTGGT
TTTTTTGTTTGCAAGCAGCAGATTACGCGCAGAAAAAAAGGATCTCAAGAAGATCCTTTGATCTTTTCTA
CGGGGTCTGACGCTCAGTGGAACGAAAACTCACGTTAAGGGATTTTGGTCATGAGATTATCAAAAAGGAT
CTTCACCTAGATCCTTTTAAATTAAAAATGAAGTTTTAAATCAATCTAAAGTATATATGAGTAAACTTGG
TCTGACAGTTACCAATGCTTAATCAGTGAGGCACCTATCTCAGCGATCTGTCTATTTCGTTCATCCATAG
TTGCCTGACTCCCCGTCGTGTAGATAACTACGATACGGGAGGGCTTACCATCTGGCCCCAGTGCTGCAAT
GATACCGCGAGACCCACGCTCACCGGCTCCAGATTTATCAGCAATAAACCAGCCAGCCGGAAGGGCCGAG
CGCAGAAGTGGTCCTGCAACTTTATCCGCCTCCATCCAGTCTATTAATTGTTGCCGGGAAGCTAGAGTAA
GTAGTTCGCCAGTTAATAGTTTGCGCAACGTTGTTGCCATTGCTACAGGCATCGTGGTGTCACGCTCGTC
GTTTGGTATGGCTTCATTCAGCTCCGGTTCCCAACGATCAAGGCGAGTTACATGATCCCCCATGTTGTGC
AAAAAAGCGGTTAGCTCCTTCGGTCCTCCGATCGTTGTCAGAAGTAAGTTGGCCGCAGTGTTATCACTCA
TGGTTATGGCAGCACTGCATAATTCTCTTACTGTCATGCCATCCGTAAGATGCTTTTCTGTGACTGGTGA
GTACTCAACCAAGTCATTCTGAGAATAGTGTATGCGGCGACCGAGTTGCTCTTGCCCGGCGTCAATACGG
GATAATACCGCGCCACATAGCAGAACTTTAAAAGTGCTCATCATTGGAAAACGTTCTTCGGGGCGAAAAC
TCTCAAGGATCTTACCGCTGTTGAGATCCAGTTCGATGTAACCCACTCGTGCACCCAACTGATCTTCAGC
ATCTTTTACTTTCACCAGCGTTTCTGGGTGAGCAAAAACAGGAAGGCAAAATGCCGCAAAAAAGGGAATA
AGGGCGACACGGAAATGTTGAATACTCATACTCTTCCTTTTTCAATATTATTGAAGCATTTATCAGGGTT
ATTGTCTCATGAGCGGATACATATTTGAATGTATTTAGAAAAATAAACAAATAGGGGTTCCGCGCACATT
TCCCCGAAAAGTGCCACCTGACGTC
