>Addgene plasmid #75216 | Human NCKX6 (pcDNA3.1+) | addgene partial sequence | sequence record 147914 | CMV-F 5'-CGCAAATGGGCGGTAGGCGTG-3'
AGCAGAGCTCTCTGGCTAACTAGAGAACCCACTGCTTACTGGCTTATCGAAATTAATACGACTCACTATA
GGGAGACCCAAGCTGGCTAGCGTTTAAACTTAAGCTTGATATGGCCGGCAGAAGGCTGAATCTGCGCTGG
GCACTGAGTGTGCTTTGTGTGCTGCTAATGGCGGAGACAGTGTCTGGGACTAGGGGCTCGTCTACAGGAG
CTCACATTAGCCCCCAGTTTCCAGCTTCAGGTGTGAACCAGACCCCCGTGGTAGACTGCCGCAAGGTGTG
TGGCCTGAATGTCTCTGACCGCTGTGACTTCATCCGGACCAACCCTGACTGCCACAGTGATGGGGGGTAC
CTGGACTACCTGGAAGGCATCTTCTGCCACTTCCCTCCCAGCCTCCTCCCTCTGGCTGTCACTCTCTACG
TTTCCTGGCTGCTCTACCTGTTTCTGATTCTGGGAGTCACCGCAGCCAAGTTTTTCTGCCCCAACTTGTC
GGCCATTTCTACCACACTGAAGCTCTCCCACAACGTGGCAGGCGTCACCTTCCTGGCATTTGGGAATGGT
GCACCTGACATCTTCAGTGCCCTGGTGGCCTTCTCTGACCCGCACACAGCCGGCCTGGCCCTTGGGGCAC
TGTTTGGCGCTGGCGTGCTGGTTACCACAGTGGTGGCCGGAGGCATTACCATCCTACACCCCTTCATGGC
TGCCTCCAGGCCCTTCTTCAGGGACATCGTTTTCTACATGGTGGCTGTGTTCCTGACCTTCCTCATGCTC
TTCCGTGGCAGGGTCACCCTGGCATGGGCTCTGGGTTACCTGGGCTTGTATGTGTTCTATGTGGTCACTG
TGATTCTCTGCACCTGGATCTACCAACGGCAACGGAGAGGATCTCTGTTCTGCCCCATGCCAGTTACTCC
AGAGATCCTCTCAGACTCCGAGGAGGACCGGGTATCTTCTAATACCAACAGCTATGACTACGGTGATGAG
TACCGGCCGCTGTTCTTCTACCAG
