>Addgene plasmid #75216 | Human NCKX6 (pcDNA3.1+) | addgene partial sequence | sequence record 147915 | BGH-rev 5'-TAGAAGGCACAGTCGAGG-3'
ACTAGTGGATCCCCCGGGCTGCAGGAATTCGATAGTGAGGCCACAGCACTAAGCGGCTTCAGTCACATGC
TTTTCAGGTGAATCACTCCAAATTCAGTGAGGAGGGCCACGACAAGGAAGTTCAGGTAGAAGAGGAGCAG
GCAGAAGCCATAGACTCTGCTGAGCTGGAAGCACTGCAATGGGACTGAGACCAGGGAGAAGACGAGGCTG
AGCCCCAGGGCGCCTGCCAGGACCCACACCAGCAGTCCGTCTGGCTCCAGCTTCACTTCTGTGTGGCTTC
GGGAGATCTGGAGCAGGCAGCCCAGCCCCACACCCACGAGGATGTTGAAGATGATGCCGCCAAAGCAGGC
GGAGAACGCCATCCGTGGGTAGCCCTGGCGAGCCAGTGTGAAATCCGAGAAGGCATCTCCAATGCTGTTC
CCCCAGGCCAGCAGCGTGAGCCCCAGCACAGTGTTGCTCAGCCGGAAGACCACACCCAGGGACCGCAAGA
TGTTCACCACCTCTGTGGCGGCCGCGTTGATCCACAGGGCGCTGGTCAGAAAGCCCAGGAAAGCAAAGAG
CCAGTGAAGCCTGGGGGGCTGGCTGTCAGATGTGGCAAAAAAGGTCACTGAAGCCAAGGCTGTGCCTGCG
ATCACCACCACGACCCAGACGGGAACGAGGCCGCCTATCTCATAGACACCATAGGTCCCCGACTGCAGGG
TCAGGACCACAACCAGGGGGCTGATAACCAGATGCAGACAGTTGAGGGGCCGTTTCCAGTTCTGGTCATC
CTTGTCCGGGTCCACGACGGGGACTGTGAGGAGCAGCAGGAACTCCACAGGCAGCTTGAACACCTTGAGG
GCTTTCCAGTATGCTGATTTCCTTCTCCACTTCATGTAATCCAGGGGATTGAGGGCCCGGACCAGGATCT
GAGCCGTGGTCTCCTGGTAGAAGAACAGCGGCCGGTACTCATCACCGTAGTCATAGCTGTTG
